Addgene plasmid #67530: pcDNA3 AIF 1-90 mCherry FRB
Purpose: For expression of mCherry fused FRB to the mitochondrial innermembrane
Depositing lab: Stephen Tait. Depositing organization: University of Glasgow. Publication: Limited mitochondrial permeabilization causes DNA damage and genomic instability in the absence of cell death. Ichim G, Lopez J, Ahmed SU, Muthalagu N, Giampazolias E, Delgado ME, Haller M, Riley JS, Mason SM, Athineos D, Parsons MJ, van de Kooij B, Bouchier-Hayes L, Chalmers AJ, Rooswinkel RW, Oberst A, Blyth K, Rehm M, Murphy DJ, Tait SW. Mol Cell. 2015 Mar 5;57(5):860-72. doi: 10.1016/j.molcel.2015.01.018. Epub 2015 Feb 19. PubMed 25702873.
Backbone
  Vector backbone: pcDNA3
  Backbone size w/o insert (bp): 5500
  Total vector size (bp): 6687
  Vector type: Mammalian Expression
  Selectable markers: Neomycin (select with G418)
Growth in bacteria
  Bacterial resistance: Ampicillin, 100 μg/mL
  Growth temperature: 37°C
  Growth strain: DH5alpha
  Copy number: High Copy
Gene/Insert 1
  Gene/Insert name: AIF a.a. 1 - 90
  Species: H. sapiens (human)
  Insert size (bp): 270
  Promoter: CMV
  Tag / fusion protein: mCherry (C terminal on insert)
  Cloning method: Restriction Enzyme; 5′ cloning site Hind III (unknown if destroyed); 3′ cloning site Kpn I (unknown if destroyed)
  Sequencing primers: 5′ CMV
Gene/Insert 2
  Gene/Insert name: mCherry
  Promoter: CMV
  Tag / fusion protein: AIF 1 - 90 (N terminal on insert); FRB (C terminal on insert)
  Cloning method: Restriction Enzyme; 5′ cloning site Kpn 1 (unknown if destroyed); 3′ cloning site Not 1 (unknown if destroyed)
  Sequencing primers: 5′ CMV
Gene/Insert 3
  Gene/Insert name: FRB
  Mutation: T->L
  Promoter: CMV
  Tag / fusion protein: mCherry (N terminal on insert)
  Cloning method: Restriction Enzyme; 5′ cloning site Bam H1 (unknown if destroyed); 3′ cloning site Xho I (unknown if destroyed)
  Sequencing primers: 5′ CMV
Terms and licenses: Academic/Nonprofit Terms; Industry Terms: Not Available to Industry
How to cite: pcDNA3 AIF 1-90 mCherry FRB was a gift from Stephen Tait (Addgene plasmid # 67530 ; http://n2t.net/addgene:67530 ; RRID:Addgene_67530)
