[The description below was written by a language model from this plasmid's Addgene catalogue record and pLannotate feature annotations shown in this document.]
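Description:
pcDNA3 AIF 1-90 mCherry FRB is a 6.7 kb mammalian expression plasmid built on the pcDNA3 backbone. It is propagated in E. coli through a high-copy ColE1/pUC-type origin with ampicillin selection (AmpR under its own bla promoter). An SV40 early promoter–driven neomycin phosphotransferase cassette with an SV40 polyadenylation signal allows G418 selection of transfected mammalian cells. An f1 origin is also present, along with remnants typical of this backbone, such as lac promoter/operator elements and short fragments annotated as ble, lacI and bom.

The payload is a single tripartite fusion transcribed from the CMV immediate-early enhancer/promoter and terminated by the bovine growth hormone poly(A) signal. Flanking T7 and SP6 promoters come from the pcDNA3 polylinker. The open reading frame begins with amino acids 1–90 of human apoptosis-inducing factor (AIF/AIFM1). According to the stated purpose, this N-terminal segment serves to direct and anchor the protein at the mitochondrial inner membrane. It is followed by the red fluorescent protein mCherry and then by FRB, the FKBP–rapamycin binding domain. The catalogue lists a T-to-L substitution in FRB, which the feature table identifies as the T2098L variant (FRB*) that accepts synthetic rapamycin analogues such as AP21967. The three segments were assembled stepwise by restriction cloning.

The fusion places a fluorescently marked FRB docking site on the inner mitochondrial membrane. FRB dimerises with FKBP-tagged partners when ligand is added, so the construct is suited to chemically induced recruitment or proximity assays at this compartment. The record does not name the partner construct. The associated publication concerns limited mitochondrial permeabilisation.
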