Features (pLannotate 1.2.2; 23 found; start..end, strand, type, name):
     36..80      -  misc_feature   bom (fragment): basis of mobility region from pBR322
    235..614     +  enhancer       CMV enhancer: human cytomegalovirus immediate early enhancer
    615..818     +  promoter       CMV promoter: human cytomegalovirus (CMV) immediate early promoter
    814..847     +  LTR            5' LTR (truncated) (fragment): truncated 5' long terminal repeat (LTR) from HIV-1
    863..881     +  promoter       T7 promoter: promoter for bacteriophage T7 RNA polymerase
    895..1176    +  CDS            AIFM1 (fragment): AIFM1_HUMAN - Also known as AIF, PDCD8. Experimental evidence at protein level: Swiss-Prot protein existence level 1. [Isoform 5]: Pro-apoptotic isoform. From Homo sapiens (Human).
   1204..1908    +  CDS            mCherry: mCherry is a basic (constitutively fluorescent) red fluorescent protein published in 2004, derived from Discosoma sp.. It is reported to be a very rapidly-maturing monomer with low acid sensitivity.
   1930..2208    +  CDS            FRB*: T2098L mutant of FKBP-rapamycin binding domain of human FRAP binds synthetic ligands such as AP21967
   2239..2257    -  promoter       SP6 promoter: promoter for bacteriophage SP6 RNA polymerase
   2283..2507    +  polyA_signal   bGH poly(A) signal: bovine growth hormone polyadenylation signal
   2511..2532    +  promoter       SV40 promoter (fragment): SV40 enhancer and early promoter
   2553..2981    +  rep_origin     f1 ori (sequence partly withheld): f1 bacteriophage origin of replication; arrow indicates direction of (+) strand synthesis
   2995..3325    +  promoter       SV40 promoter: SV40 enhancer and early promoter
   3392..4183    +  CDS            neo: KKA2_KLEPN - Also known as kan, nptII. Experimental evidence at protein level: Swiss-Prot protein existence level 1. Resistance to kanamycin, neomycin, paromomycin, ribostamycin, butirosin and gentamicin B. From Klebsiella pneumoniae.
   4207..4365    +  CDS            ble (fragment): BLE_KLEPN - Experimental evidence at protein level: Swiss-Prot protein existence level 1. Binding protein with a strong affinity to the bleomycin family of antibiotics. Binds to CL990; an antimitotic-antibiotic compound. From Klebsiella pneumoniae.
   4360..4481    +  polyA_signal   SV40 poly(A) signal: SV40 polyadenylation signal
   4554..4570    -  protein_bind   lac operator: The lac repressor binds to the lac operator to inhibit transcription in E. coli. This inhibition can be relieved by adding lactose or isopropyl-β-D-thiogalactopyranoside (IPTG). lac repressor encoded by lacI
   4578..4608    -  promoter       lac promoter: promoter for the E. coli lac operon
   4623..4644    -  protein_bind   CAP binding site: CAP binding activates transcription in the presence of cAMP. E. coli catabolite activator protein
   4657..4749    -  CDS            lacI (fragment): lac repressor; lacI; The lac repressor binds to the lac operator to inhibit transcription in E. coli. This inhibition can be relieved by adding lactose or isopropyl-β-D-thiogalactopyranoside (IPTG).
   4932..5520    -  rep_origin     ori: high-copy-number ColE1/pMB1/pBR322/pUC origin of replication
   5691..6551    -  CDS            AmpR: β-lactamase; bla; confers resistance to ampicillin, carbenicillin, and related antibiotics
   6552..6656    -  promoter       AmpR promoter: bla
>Addgene plasmid #67530 | pcDNA3 AIF 1-90 mCherry FRB | depositor full sequence | sequence record 116204 | Cloned insert sequenced
GACGGATCGGGAGATCTCCCGATCCCCTATGGTCGACTCTCAGTACAATCTGCTCTGATGCCGCATAGTT
AAGCCAGTATCTGCTCCCTGCTTGTGTGTTGGAGGTCGCTGAGTAGTGCGCGAGCAAAATTTAAGCTACA
ACAAGGCAAGGCTTGACCGACAATTGCATGAAGAATCTGCTTAGGGTTAGGCGTTTTGCGCTGCTTCGCG
ATGTACGGGCCAGATATACGCGTTGACATTGATTATTGACTAGTTATTAATAGTAATCAATTACGGGGTC
ATTAGTTCATAGCCCATATATGGAGTTCCGCGTTACATAACTTACGGTAAATGGCCCGCCTGGCTGACCG
CCCAACGACCCCCGCCCATTGACGTCAATAATGACGTATGTTCCCATAGTAACGCCAATAGGGACTTTCC
ATTGACGTCAATGGGTGGACTATTTACGGTAAACTGCCCACTTGGCAGTACATCAAGTGTATCATATGCC
AAGTACGCCCCCTATTGACGTCAATGACGGTAAATGGCCCGCCTGGCATTATGCCCAGTACATGACCTTA
TGGGACTTTCCTACTTGGCAGTACATCTACGTATTAGTCATCGCTATTACCATGGTGATGCGGTTTTGGC
AGTACATCAATGGGCGTGGATAGCGGTTTGACTCACGGGGATTTCCAAGTCTCCACCCCATTGACGTCAA
TGGGAGTTTGTTTTGGCACCAAAATCAACGGGACTTTCCAAAATGTCGTAACAACTCCGCCCCATTGACG
CAAATGGGCGGTAGGCGTGTACGGTGGGAGGTCTATATAAGCAGAGCTCTCTGGCTAACTAGAGAACCCA
CTGCTTACTGGCTTATCGAAATTAATACGACTCACTATAGGGAGACCCAAGCTTATGTTCCGGTGTGGAG
GCCTGGCGGCGGGTGCTTTGAAGCAGAAGCTGGTGCCCTTGGTGCGGACCGTGTGCGTCCGAAGCCCGAG
GCAGAGGAACCGGCTCCCAGGCAACTTGTTCCAGCGATGGCATGTTCCTCTAGAACTCCAGATGACAAGA
CAAATGGCTAGCTCTGGTGCATCAGGGGGCAAAATCGATAATTCTGTGTTAGTCCTTATTGTGGGCTTAT
CAACAGTAGGAGCTGGTGCCTATGCCTACAAGACTATGAAAGAGATGGAACAAAAACTTATTTCTGAAGA
AGATCTGGGTACCGTGAGCAAGGGCGAGGAGGATAACATGGCCATCATCAAGGAGTTCATGCGCTTCAAG
GTGCACATGGAGGGCTCCGTGAACGGCCACGAGTTCGAGATCGAGGGCGAGGGCGAGGGCCGCCCCTACG
AGGGCACCCAGACCGCCAAGCTGAAGGTGACCAAGGGTGGCCCCCTGCCCTTCGCCTGGGACATCCTGTC
CCCTCAGTTCATGTACGGCTCCAAGGCCTACGTGAAGCACCCCGCCGACATCCCCGACTACTTGAAGCTG
TCCTTCCCCGAGGGCTTCAAGTGGGAGCGCGTGATGAACTTCGAGGACGGCGGCGTGGTGACCGTGACCC
AGGACTCCTCCCTGCAGGACGGCGAGTTCATCTACAAGGTGAAGCTGCGCGGCACCAACTTCCCCTCCGA
CGGCCCCGTAATGCAGAAGAAGACCATGGGCTGGGAGGCCTCCTCCGAGCGGATGTACCCCGAGGACGGC
GCCCTGAAGGGCGAGATCAAGCAGAGGCTGAAGCTGAAGGACGGCGGCCACTACGACGCTGAGGTCAAGA
CCACCTACAAGGCCAAGAAGCCCGTGCAGCTGCCCGGCGCCTACAACGTCAACATCAAGTTGGACATCAC
CTCCCACAACGAGGACTACACCATCGTGGAACAGTACGAACGCGCCGAGGGCCGCCACTCCACCGGCGGC
ATGGACGAGCTGTACAAGGCGGCCGCCGGAGGTGGCGGGATCCTCTGGCATGAGATGTGGCATGAAGGCC
TGGAAGAGGCATCTCGTTTGTACTTTGGGGAAAGGAACGTGAAAGGCATGTTTGAGGTGCTGGAGCCCTT
GCATGCTATGATGGAACGGGGCCCCCAGACTCTGAAGGAAACATCCTTTAATCAGGCCTATGGTCGAGAT
TTAATGGAGGCCCAAGAGTGGTGCAGGAAGTACATGAAATCAGGGAATGTCAAGGACCTCCTCCAAGCCT
GGGACCTCTATTATCATGTGTTCCGACGAATCTCAAAGTGACTCGAGCATGCATCTAGAGGGCCCTATTC
TATAGTGTCACCTAAATGCTAGAGCTCGCTGATCAGCCTCGACTGTGCCTTCTAGTTGCCAGCCATCTGT
TGTTTGCCCCTCCCCCGTGCCTTCCTTGACCCTGGAAGGTGCCACTCCCACTGTCCTTTCCTAATAAAAT
GAGGAAATTGCATCGCATTGTCTGAGTAGGTGTCATTCTATTCTGGGGGGTGGGGTGGGGCAGGACAGCA
AGGGGGAGGATTGGGAAGACAATAGCAGGCATGCTGGGGATGCGGTGGGCTCTATGGCTTCTGAGGCGGA
AAGAACCAGCTGGGGCTCTAGGGGGTATCCCC
[124 nt withheld, positions 2553-2676]
C
[32 nt withheld, positions 2678-2709]
CA
[57 nt withheld, positions 2712-2768]
A
[49 nt withheld, positions 2770-2818]
CCTTTGACGTTGGAGTCCACGTTCTTT
[37 nt withheld, positions 2846-2882]
ACCCTATCTCGGTCTATTCTTTTGATTTATAAGGGATTTTGGGGATTTCGGCCTATTGGTTAAAAAATGA
GCTGATTTAACAAAAATTTAACGCGAATTAATTCTGTGGAATGTGTGTCAGTTAGGGTGTGGAAAGTCCC
CAGGCTCCCCAGGCAGGCAGAAGTATGCAAAGCATGCATCTCAATTAGTCAGCAACCAGGTGTGGAAAGT
CCCCAGGCTCCCCAGCAGGCAGAAGTATGCAAAGCATGCATCTCAATTAGTCAGCAACCATAGTCCCGCC
CCTAACTCCGCCCATCCCGCCCCTAACTCCGCCCAGTTCCGCCCATTCTCCGCCCCATGGCTGACTAATT
TTTTTTATTTATGCAGAGGCCGAGGCCGCCTCTGCCTCTGAGCTATTCCAGAAGTAGTGAGGAGGCTTTT
TTGGAGGCCTAGGCTTTTGCAAAAAGCTCCCGGGAGCTTGTATATCCATTTTCGGATCTGATCAAGAGAC
AGGATGAGGATCGTTTCGCATGATTGAACAAGATGGATTGCACGCAGGTTCTCCGGCCGCTTGGGTGGAG
AGGCTATTCGGCTATGACTGGGCACAACAGACAATCGGCTGCTCTGATGCCGCCGTGTTCCGGCTGTCAG
CGCAGGGGCGCCCGGTTCTTTTTGTCAAGACCGACCTGTCCGGTGCCCTGAATGAACTGCAGGACGAGGC
AGCGCGGCTATCGTGGCTGGCCACGACGGGCGTTCCTTGCGCAGCTGTGCTCGACGTTGTCACTGAAGCG
GGAAGGGACTGGCTGCTATTGGGCGAAGTGCCGGGGCAGGATCTCCTGTCATCTCACCTTGCTCCTGCCG
AGAAAGTATCCATCATGGCTGATGCAATGCGGCGGCTGCATACGCTTGATCCGGCTACCTGCCCATTCGA
CCACCAAGCGAAACATCGCATCGAGCGAGCACGTACTCGGATGGAAGCCGGTCTTGTCGATCAGGATGAT
CTGGACGAAGAGCATCAGGGGCTCGCGCCAGCCGAACTGTTCGCCAGGCTCAAGGCGCGCATGCCCGACG
GCGAGGATCTCGTCGTGACCCATGGCGATGCCTGCTTGCCGAATATCATGGTGGAAAATGGCCGCTTTTC
TGGATTCATCGACTGTGGCCGGCTGGGTGTGGCGGACCGCTATCAGGACATAGCGTTGGCTACCCGTGAT
ATTGCTGAAGAGCTTGGCGGCGAATGGGCTGACCGCTTCCTCGTGCTTTACGGTATCGCCGCTCCCGATT
CGCAGCGCATCGCCTTCTATCGCCTTCTTGACGAGTTCTTCTGAGCGGGACTCTGGGGTTCGAAATGACC
GACCAAGCGACGCCCAACCTGCCATCACGAGATTTCGATTCCACCGCCGCCTTCTATGAAAGGTTGGGCT
TCGGAATCGTTTTCCGGGACGCCGGCTGGATGATCCTCCAGCGCGGGGATCTCATGCTGGAGTTCTTCGC
CCACCCCAACTTGTTTATTGCAGCTTATAATGGTTACAAATAAAGCAATAGCATCACAAATTTCACAAAT
AAAGCATTTTTTTCACTGCATTCTAGTTGTGGTTTGTCCAAACTCATCAATGTATCTTATCATGTCTGTA
TACCGTCGACCTCTAGCTAGAGCTTGGCGTAATCATGGTCATAGCTGTTTCCTGTGTGAAATTGTTATCC
GCTCACAATTCCACACAACATACGAGCCGGAAGCATAAAGTGTAAAGCCTGGGGTGCCTAATGAGTGAGC
TAACTCACATTAATTGCGTTGCGCTCACTGCCCGCTTTCCAGTCGGGAAACCTGTCGTGCCAGCTGCATT
AATGAATCGGCCAACGCGCGGGGAGAGGCGGTTTGCGTATTGGGCGCTCTTCCGCTTCCTCGCTCACTGA
CTCGCTGCGCTCGGTCGTTCGGCTGCGGCGAGCGGTATCAGCTCACTCAAAGGCGGTAATACGGTTATCC
ACAGAATCAGGGGATAACGCAGGAAAGAACATGTGAGCAAAAGGCCAGCAAAAGGCCAGGAACCGTAAAA
AGGCCGCGTTGCTGGCGTTTTTCCATAGGCTCCGCCCCCCTGACGAGCATCACAAAAATCGACGCTCAAG
TCAGAGGTGGCGAAACCCGACAGGACTATAAAGATACCAGGCGTTTCCCCCTGGAAGCTCCCTCGTGCGC
TCTCCTGTTCCGACCCTGCCGCTTACCGGATACCTGTCCGCCTTTCTCCCTTCGGGAAGCGTGGCGCTTT
CTCAATGCTCACGCTGTAGGTATCTCAGTTCGGTGTAGGTCGTTCGCTCCAAGCTGGGCTGTGTGCACGA
ACCCCCCGTTCAGCCCGACCGCTGCGCCTTATCCGGTAACTATCGTCTTGAGTCCAACCCGGTAAGACAC
GACTTATCGCCACTGGCAGCAGCCACTGGTAACAGGATTAGCAGAGCGAGGTATGTAGGCGGTGCTACAG
AGTTCTTGAAGTGGTGGCCTAACTACGGCTACACTAGAAGGACAGTATTTGGTATCTGCGCTCTGCTGAA
GCCAGTTACCTTCGGAAAAAGAGTTGGTAGCTCTTGATCCGGCAAACAAACCACCGCTGGTAGCGGTGGT
TTTTTTGTTTGCAAGCAGCAGATTACGCGCAGAAAAAAAGGATCTCAAGAAGATCCTTTGATCTTTTCTA
CGGGGTCTGACGCTCAGTGGAACGAAAACTCACGTTAAGGGATTTTGGTCATGAGATTATCAAAAAGGAT
CTTCACCTAGATCCTTTTAAATTAAAAATGAAGTTTTAAATCAATCTAAAGTATATATGAGTAAACTTGG
TCTGACAGTTACCAATGCTTAATCAGTGAGGCACCTATCTCAGCGATCTGTCTATTTCGTTCATCCATAG
TTGCCTGACTCCCCGTCGTGTAGATAACTACGATACGGGAGGGCTTACCATCTGGCCCCAGTGCTGCAAT
GATACCGCGAGACCCACGCTCACCGGCTCCAGATTTATCAGCAATAAACCAGCCAGCCGGAAGGGCCGAG
CGCAGAAGTGGTCCTGCAACTTTATCCGCCTCCATCCAGTCTATTAATTGTTGCCGGGAAGCTAGAGTAA
GTAGTTCGCCAGTTAATAGTTTGCGCAACGTTGTTGCCATTGCTACAGGCATCGTGGTGTCACGCTCGTC
GTTTGGTATGGCTTCATTCAGCTCCGGTTCCCAACGATCAAGGCGAGTTACATGATCCCCCATGTTGTGC
AAAAAAGCGGTTAGCTCCTTCGGTCCTCCGATCGTTGTCAGAAGTAAGTTGGCCGCAGTGTTATCACTCA
TGGTTATGGCAGCACTGCATAATTCTCTTACTGTCATGCCATCCGTAAGATGCTTTTCTGTGACTGGTGA
GTACTCAACCAAGTCATTCTGAGAATAGTGTATGCGGCGACCGAGTTGCTCTTGCCCGGCGTCAATACGG
GATAATACCGCGCCACATAGCAGAACTTTAAAAGTGCTCATCATTGGAAAACGTTCTTCGGGGCGAAAAC
TCTCAAGGATCTTACCGCTGTTGAGATCCAGTTCGATGTAACCCACTCGTGCACCCAACTGATCTTCAGC
ATCTTTTACTTTCACCAGCGTTTCTGGGTGAGCAAAAACAGGAAGGCAAAATGCCGCAAAAAAGGGAATA
AGGGCGACACGGAAATGTTGAATACTCATACTCTTCCTTTTTCAATATTATTGAAGCATTTATCAGGGTT
ATTGTCTCATGAGCGGATACATATTTGAATGTATTTAGAAAAATAAACAAATAGGGGTTCCGCGCACATT
TCCCCGAAAAGTGCCACCTGACGTC
