>Addgene plasmid #67530 | pcDNA3 AIF 1-90 mCherry FRB | addgene partial sequence | sequence record 121115 | BGH-rev 5'-TAGAAGGCACAGTCGAGG-3'
GGGCCCTCTAGATGCATGCTCGAGTCACTTTGAGATTCGTCGGAACACATGATAATAGAGGTCCCAGGCT
TGGAGGAGGTCCTTGACATTCCCTGATTTCATGTACTTCCTGCACCACTCTTGGGCCTCCATTAAATCTC
GACCATAGGCCTGATTAAAGGATGTTTCCTTCAGAGTCTGGGGGCCCCGTTCCATCATAGCATGCAAGGG
CTCCAGCACCTCAAACATGCCTTTCACGTTCCTTTCCCCAAAGTACAAACGAGATGCCTCTTCCAGGCCT
TCATGCCACATCTCATGCCAGAGGATCCCGCCACCTCCGGCGGCCGCCTTGTACAGCTCGTCCATGCCGC
CGGTGGAGTGGCGGCCCTCGGCGCGTTCGTACTGTTCCACGATGGTGTAGTCCTCGTTGTGGGAGGTGAT
GTCCAACTTGATGTTGACGTTGTAGGCGCCGGGCAGCTGCACGGGCTTCTTGGCCTTGTAGGTGGTCTTG
ACCTCAGCGTCGTAGTGGCCGCCGTCCTTCAGCTTCAGCCTCTGCTTGATCTCGCCCTTCAGGGCGCCGT
CCTCGGGGTACATCCGCTCGGAGGAGGCCTCCCAGCCCATGGTCTTCTTCTGCATTACGGGGCCGTCGGA
GGGGAAGTTGGTGCCGCGCAGCTTCACCTTGTAGATGAACTCGCCGTCCTGCAGGGAGGAGTCCTGGGTC
ACGGTCACCACGCCGCCGTCCTCGAAGTTCATCACGCGCTCCCACTTGAAGCCCTCGGGGAAGGACAGCT
TCAAGTAGTC
