>Addgene plasmid #67530 | pcDNA3 AIF 1-90 mCherry FRB | addgene partial sequence | sequence record 121122 | CMV-F 5'-CGCAAATGGGCGGTAGGCGTG-3'
GAGAACCCACTGCTTACTGGCTTATCGAAATTAATACGACTCACTATAGGGAGACCCAAGCTTATGTTCC
GGTGTGGAGGCCTGGCGGCGGGTGCTTTGAAGCAGAAGCTGGTGCCCTTGGTGCGGACCGTGTGCGTCCG
AAGCCCGAGGCAGAGGAACCGGCTCCCAGGCAACTTGTTCCAGCGATGGCATGTTCCTCTAGAACTCCAG
ATGACAAGACAAATGGCTAGCTCTGGTGCATCAGGGGGCAAAATCGATAATTCTGTGTTAGTCCTTATTG
TGGGCTTATCAACAGTAGGAGCTGGTGCCTATGCCTACAAGACTATGAAAGAGATGGAACAAAAACTTAT
TTCTGAAGAAGATCTGGGTACCGTGAGCAAGGGCGAGGAGGATAACATGGCCATCATCAAGGAGTTCATG
CGCTTCAAGGTGCACATGGAGGGCTCCGTGAACGGCCACGAGTTCGAGATCGAGGGCGAGGGCGAGGGCC
GCCCCTACGAGGGCACCCAGACCGCCAAGCTGAAGGTGACCAAGGGTGGCCCCCTGCCCTTCGCCTGGGA
CATCCTGTCCCCTCAGTTCATGTACGGCTCCAAGGCCTACGTGAAGCACCCCGCCGACATCCCCGACTAC
TTGAAGCTGTCCTTCCCCGAGGGCTTCAAGTGGGAGCGCGTGATGAACTTCGAGGACGGCGGCGTGGTGA
CCGTGACCCAGGACTCCTCCCTGCAGGACGGCGAGTTCATCTACAAGGTGAAGCTGCGCGGCACCAACTT
CCCCTCCGACGGCCCCGTAATGCAGAAGAAGACCATGGGCTGGGAGGCCTCCTCCGAGCGGATGTACCCC
GAGGACGGCG
